>Addgene plasmid #100411 | pCMV_mEm_4GS_LF82_698 | addgene full sequence | sequence record 209790 | Addgene NGS Result
GGCGATCGGTGCGGGCCTCTTCGCTATTACGCCAGCTGGCGAAAGGGGGATGTGCTGCAAGGCGATTAAG
TTGGGTAACGCCAGGGTTTTCCCAGTCACGACGTTGTAAAACGACGGCCAGTGAGTTCGAGCTTGCATGC
CTGCAGGTCGTTACATAACTTACGGTAAATGGCCCGCCTGGCTGACCGCCCAACGACCCCCGCCCATTGA
CGTCAATAATGACGTATGTTCCCATAGTAACGCCAATAGGGACTTTCCATTGACGTCAATGGGTGGAGTA
TTTACGGTAAACTGCCCACTTGGCAGTACATCAAGTGTATCATATGCCAAGTACGCCCCCTATTGACGTC
AATGACGGTAAATGGCCCGCCTGGCATTATGCCCAGTACATGACCTTATGGGACTTTCCTACTTGGCAGT
ACATCTACGTATTAGTCATCGCTATTACCATGGTGATGCGGTTTTGGCAGTACATCAATGGGCGTGGATA
GCGGTTTGACTCACGGGGATTTCCAAGTCTCCACCCCATTGACGTCAATGGGAGTTTGTTTTGGCACCAA
AATCAACGGGACTTTCCAAAATGTCGTAACAACTCCGCCCCATTGACGCAAATGGGCGGTAGGCGTGTAC
GGTGGGAGGTCTATATAAGCAGAGCTCGTTTAGTGAACCGTCAGATCGCCTGGAGACGCCATCCACGCTG
TTTTGACCTCCATAGAAGACACCGGGACCGATCCAGCCTCCGGACTCTAGAGGATCCGGTACTAGAGGAA
CTGAAAAACCAGAAAGTTAACTGGTAAGTTTAGTCTTTTTGTCTTTTATTTCAGGTCCCGGATCCGGTGG
TGGTGCAAATCAAAGAACTGCTCCTCAGTGGATGTTGCCTTTACTTCTAGGCCTGTACGGAAGTGTTACT
TCTGCTCTAAAAGCTGCGGAATTGTACCCGCGGGCCCACCATGGTGAGCAAGGGCGAGGAGCTGTTCACC
GGGGTGGTGCCCATCCTGGTCGAGCTGGACGGCGACGTAAACGGCCACAAGTTCAGCGTGTCCGGCGAGG
GCGAGGGCGATGCCACCTACGGCAAGCTGACCCTGAAGTTCATCTGCACCACCGGCAAGCTGCCCGTGCC
CTGGCCCACCCTCGTGACCACCTTGACCTACGGCGTGCAGTGCTTCGCCCGCTACCCCGACCACATGAAG
CAGCACGACTTCTTCAAGTCCGCCATGCCCGAAGGCTACGTCCAGGAGCGCACCATCTTCTTCAAGGACG
ACGGCAACTACAAGACCCGCGCCGAGGTGAAGTTCGAGGGCGACACCCTGGTGAACCGCATCGAGCTGAA
GGGCATCGACTTCAAGGAGGACGGCAACATCCTGGGGCACAAGCTGGAGTACAACTACAACAGCCACAAG
GTCTATATCACCGCCGACAAGCAGAAGAACGGCATCAAGGTGAACTTCAAGACCCGCCACAACATCGAGG
ACGGCAGCGTGCAGCTCGCCGACCACTACCAGCAGAACACCCCCATCGGCGACGGCCCCGTGCTGCTGCC
CGACAACCACTACCTGAGCACCCAGTCCAAGCTGAGCAAAGACCCCAACGAGAAGCGCGATCACATGGTC
CTGCTGGAGTTCGTGACCGCCGCCGGGATCACTCTCGGCATGGACGAGCTGTACAAGCGAATTGGTGGAG
GGGGCGGTTCCGGTGGCGGAGGTTCCCGAATTCGTCGACGGAGATCTGATATGATTGACATGCAGCCCGT
TCCCTTTGGCCTGGTTCTTCTGAAATATCTGCACACTCCACGTCGCGTGGCTCCGTTTTTAGCGTGGGCT
AAGCGTCTGGGTGATGATTATGAAGAAACCAGCCGGTGGGAAGCTCGGGTGTTATCAAACGACGGATTCT
ATCTTGTCCCCAACTCCCGTCTGACTTATGGCGTAAGCGTGGCTGGGAATGGCTATGAAGGCACCATGAC
GGCAGAGGCTTTTGGCATCACGCTGTCTTTGTTTGCCCTCGGACAGATTGCGAATACGACTGAAGATGAC
AGCGATATCCTGCTCTATCACGCGTTACGTGATTACGCATTGGATCACTCTGAATCGGTCGAGATTATGG
CCGCGATAGACTGAATCGGTACCCTCGAGAAGCTTGCGGCCGCGGGGATCCAGACATGATAAGATACATT
GATGAGTTTGGACAAACCACAACTAGAATGCAGTGAAAAAAATGCTTTATTTGTGAAATTTGTGATGCTA
TTGCTTTATTTGTAACCATTATAAGCTGCAATAAACAAGTTAACAACAACAATTGCATTCATTTTATGTT
TCAGGTTCAGGGGGAGGTGTGGGAGGTTTTTTCGGATCCTCTAGAGTCGATCTGCAGGCATGCTAGCTTG
GCGTAATCATGGTCATAGCTGTTTCCTGTGTGAAATTGTTATCCGCTCACAATTCCACACAACATACGAG
CCGGAAGCATAAAGTGTAAAGCCTGGGGTGCCTAATGAGTGAGCTAACTCACATTAATTGCGTTGCGCTC
ACTGCCCGCTTTCCAGTCGGGAAACCTGTCGTGCCAGCTGCATTAATGAATCGGCCAACGCGCGGGGAGA
GGCGGTTTGCGTATTGGGCGCTCTTCCGCTTCCTCGCTCACTGACTCGCTGCGCTCGGTCGTTCGGCTGC
GGCGAGCGGTATCAGCTCACTCAAAGGCGGTAATACGGTTATCCACAGAATCAGGGGATAACGCAGGAAA
GAACATGTGAGCAAAAGGCCAGCAAAAGGCCAGGAACCGTAAAAAGGCCGCGTTGCTGGCGTTTTTCCAT
AGGCTCCGCCCCCCTGACGAGCATCACAAAAATCGACGCTCAAGTCAGAGGTGGCGAAACCCGACAGGAC
TATAAAGATACCAGGCGTTTCCCCCTGGAAGCTCCCTCGTGCGCTCTCCTGTTCCGACCCTGCCGCTTAC
CGGATACCTGTCCGCCTTTCTCCCTTCGGGAAGCGTGGCGCTTTCTCATAGCTCACGCTGTAGGTATCTC
AGTTCGGTGTAGGTCGTTCGCTCCAAGCTGGGCTGTGTGCACGAACCCCCCGTTCAGCCCGACCGCTGCG
CCTTATCCGGTAACTATCGTCTTGAGTCCAACCCGGTAAGACACGACTTATCGCCACTGGCAGCAGCCAC
TGGTAACAGGATTAGCAGAGCGAGGTATGTAGGCGGTGCTACAGAGTTCTTGAAGTGGTGGCCTAACTAC
GGCTACACTAGAAGAACAGTATTTGGTATCTGCGCTCTGCTGAAGCCAGTTACCTTCGGAAAAAGAGTTG
GTAGCTCTTGATCCGGCAAACAAACCACCGCTGGTAGCGGTGGTTTTTTTGTTTGCAAGCAGCAGATTAC
GCGCAGAAAAAAAGGATCTCAAGAAGATCCTTTGATCTTTTCTACGGGGTCTGACGCTCAGTGGAACGAA
AACTCACGTTAAGGGATTTTGGTCATGAGATTATCAAAAAGGATCTTCACCTAGATCCTTTTAAATTAAA
AATGAAGTTTTAAATCAATCTAAAGTATATATGAGTAAACTTGGTCTGACAGTTACCAATGCTTAATCCT
GATGAATCCCCTAATGATTTTTATCAAAATCATTAAGTTAAGGTAGATACACATCTTGTCATATGATCAA
ATGGTTTCGCCAAAAATCAATAATCAGACAACAAAATGTGCGAACTCGATATTTTACACGACTCTCTTTA
CCAATTCTGCCCCGAATTACACTTAAAACGACTCAACAGCTTAACGTTGGCTTGCCACGCCTTACTTGAC
TGTAAAACTCTCACTCTTACCGAACTTGGCCGTAACCTGCCAACCAAAGCGAGAACAAAACATAACATCA
AACGAATCGACCGATTGTTAGGTAATCGTCACCTCCACAAAGAGCGACTCGCTGTATACCGTTGGCATGC
TAGCTTTATCTGTTCGGGCAATACGATGCCCATTGTACTTGTTGACTGGTCTGATATCCGTGAGCAAAAA
CGGCTTATGGTATTGCGAGCTTCAGTCGCACTACACGGTCGTTCTGTTACTCTTTATGAGAAAGCGTTCC
CGCTTTCAGAGCAATGTTCAAAGAAAGCTCATGACCAATTTCTAGCCGACCTTGCGAGCATTCTACCGAG
TAACACCACACCGCTCATTGTCAGTGATGCTGGCTTTAAAGTGCCATGGTATAAATCCGTTGAGAAGCTG
GGTTGGTACTGGTTAAGTCGAGTAAGAGGAAAAGTACAATATGCAGACCTAGGAGCGGAAAACTGGAAAC
CTATCAGCAACTTACATGATATGTCATCTAGTCACTCAAAGACTTTAGGCTATAAGAGGCTGACTAAAAG
CAATCCAATCTCATGCCAAATTCTATTGTATAAATCTCGCTCTAAAGGCCGAAAAAATCAGCGCTCGACA
CGGACTCATTGTCACCACCCGTCACCTAAAATCTACTCAGCGTCGGCAAAGGAGCCATGGATTCTAGCAA
CTAACTTACCTGTTGAAATTCGAACACCCAAACAACTTGTTAATATCTATTCGAAGCGAATGCAGATTGA
AGAAACCTTCCGAGACTTGAAAAGTCCTGCCTACGGACTAGGCCTACGCCATAGCCGAACGAGCAGCTCA
GAGCGTTTTGATATCATGCTGCTAATCGCCCTGATGCTTCAACTAACATGTTGGCTTGCGGGCGTTCATG
CTCAGAAACAAGGTTGGGACAAGCACTTCCAGGCTAACACAGTCAGAAATCGAAACGTACTCTCAACAGT
TCGCTTAGGCATGGAAGTTTTGCGGCATTCTGGCTACACAATAACAAGGGAAGACTTACTCGTGGCTGCA
ACCCTACTAGCTCAAAATTTATTCACACATGGTTACGCTTTGGGGAAATTATGAGGGGATCTCTCAGTGC
TTAATCAGTGAGGCACCTATCTCAGCGATCTGTCTATTTCGTTCATCCATAGTTGCCTGACTCCCCGTCG
TGTAGATAACTACGATACGGGAGGGCTTACCATCTGGCCCCAGTGCTGCAATGATACCGCGAGACCCACG
CTCACCGGCTCCAGATTTATCAGCAATAAACCAGCCAGCCGGAAGGGCCGAGCGCAGAAGTGGTCCTGCA
ACTTTATCCGCCTCCATCCAGTCTATTAATTGTTGCCGGGAAGCTAGAGTAAGTAGTTCGCCAGTTAATA
GTTTGCGCAACGTTGTTGCCATTGCTACAGGCATCGTGGTGTCACGCTCGTCGTTTGGTATGGCTTCATT
CAGCTCCGGTTCCCAACGATCAAGGCGAGTTACATGATCCCCCATGTTGTGCAAAAAAGCGGTTAGCTCC
TTCGGTCCTCCGATCGTTGTCAGAAGTAAGTTGGCCGCAGTGTTATCACTCATGGTTATGGCAGCACTGC
ATAATTCTCTTACTGTCATGCCATCCGTAAGATGCTTTTCTGTGACTGGTGAGTACTCAACCAAGTCATT
CTGAGAATAGTGTATGCGGCGACCGAGTTGCTCTTGCCCGGCGTCAATACGGGATAATACCGCGCCACAT
AGCAGAACTTTAAAAGTGCTCATCATTGGAAAACGTTCTTCGGGGCGAAAACTCTCAAGGATCTTACCGC
TGTTGAGATCCAGTTCGATGTAACCCACTCGTGCACCCAACTGATCTTCAGCATCTTTTACTTTCACCAG
CGTTTCTGGGTGAGCAAAAACAGGAAGGCAAAATGCCGCAAAAAAGGGAATAAGGGCGACACGGAAATGT
TGAATACTCATACTCTTCCTTTTTCAATATTATTGAAGCATTTATCAGGGTTATTGTCTCATGAGCGGAT
ACATATTTGAATGTATTTAGAAAAATAAACAAATAGGGGTTCCGCGCACATTTCCCCGAAAAGTGCCACC
TGACGTCTAAGAAACCATTATTATCATGACATTAACCTATAAAAATAGGCGTATCACGAGGCCCTTTCGT
CTCGCGCGTTTCGGTGATGACGGTGAAAACCTCTGACACATGCAGCTCCCGGAGACGGTCACAGCTTGTC
TGTAAGCGGATGCCGGGAGCAGACAAGCCCGTCAGGGCGCGTCAGCGGGTGTTGGCGGGTGTCGGGGCTG
GCTTAACTATGCGGCATCAGAGCAGATTGTACTGAGAGTGCACCATATGCGGTGTGAAATACCGCACAGA
TGCGTAAGGAGAAAATACCGCATCAGGCGCCATTCGCCATTCAGGCTGCGCAACTGTTGGGAAG
Features (pLannotate 1.2.2; 17 found; start..end, strand, type, name):
    130..150     -  misc_feature   MCS (fragment): pUC18/19 multiple cloning site
    149..452     +  enhancer       CMV enhancer: human cytomegalovirus immediate early enhancer
    453..656     +  promoter       CMV promoter: human cytomegalovirus (CMV) immediate early promoter
    794..890     +  intron         SV40 intron: modified SV40 intron with splice donor and acceptor sites
    951..1667    +  CDS            mEmerald: mEmerald is a basic (constitutively fluorescent) green fluorescent protein published in 1998, derived from Aequorea victoria. It is reported to be a very rapidly-maturing monomer with moderate acid sensitivity.
   2147..2281    -  polyA_signal   SV40 poly(A) signal: SV40 polyadenylation signal
   2416..2432    -  protein_bind   lac operator: The lac repressor binds to the lac operator to inhibit transcription in E. coli. This inhibition can be relieved by adding lactose or isopropyl-β-D-thiogalactopyranoside (IPTG). lac repressor encoded by lacI
   2440..2470    -  promoter       lac promoter: promoter for the E. coli lac operon
   2485..2506    -  protein_bind   CAP binding site: CAP binding activates transcription in the presence of cAMP. E. coli catabolite activator protein
   2519..2611    -  CDS            lacI (fragment): lac repressor; lacI; The lac repressor binds to the lac operator to inhibit transcription in E. coli. This inhibition can be relieved by adding lactose or isopropyl-β-D-thiogalactopyranoside (IPTG).
   2794..3382    -  rep_origin     ori: high-copy-number ColE1/pMB1/pBR322/pUC origin of replication
   3613..3682    -  ncRNA          RNA-OUT: Accession: RF00240 - RNA-OUT
   4898..5751    -  CDS            AmpR (fragment): β-lactamase; bla; confers resistance to ampicillin, carbenicillin, and related antibiotics
   5752..5856    -  promoter       AmpR promoter: bla
   5951..5986    +  CDS            rop (fragment): Rop protein, which maintains plasmids at low copy number; rop
   6088..6187    +  misc_feature   bom (fragment): basis of mobility region from pBR322
   6193..124     -  CDS            lacZα (fragment) (across the origin): LacZα fragment of β-galactosidase; lacZ fragment
