[The description below was written by a language model from this plasmid's Addgene catalogue record and pLannotate feature annotations shown in this document.]
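Description:
pCMV_mEm_4GS_LF82_698 is a mammalian expression plasmid built on a pCMV backbone that produces the protein encoded by the Escherichia coli LF82_698 coding sequence as a fusion to the green fluorescent protein mEmerald. It is propagated in E. coli as a high-copy plasmid through a ColE1/pUC-type origin and selected with ampicillin through the β-lactamase gene and its native promoter. The annotation also picks up leftover cloning-vector remnants (fragments of lacZα, lacI, rop and bom, a lac promoter/operator with its CAP site, and a piece of the pUC multiple cloning site), along with an RNA-OUT element. The record assigns no role to any of these in this construct.

The expression cassette runs from the human cytomegalovirus immediate-early enhancer and promoter through a modified SV40 intron, included to promote splicing and efficient mRNA expression, into the mEmerald open reading frame, and ends at an SV40 polyadenylation signal. mEmerald sits at the N terminus and is supplied by the backbone. The 384 bp LF82_698 insert was added downstream by ligation-independent cloning. The "4GS" in the name suggests a glycine-serine linker between tag and insert, though the record does not describe it. The insert itself is not annotated in the feature table, but the unannotated interval between mEmerald and the poly(A) signal is where it would lie. The sequenced record (6,224 nt) is noticeably larger than the listed backbone plus insert, and the record does not explain the difference.

The plasmid comes from a collection made for an imaging screen in which candidate bacterial effector proteins were expressed exogenously in HeLa cells. The fluorescent tag allows the localisation of the bacterial protein and its effects on cellular phenotypes to be observed by microscopy.
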