Addgene plasmid #100411: pCMV_mEm_4GS_LF82_698
Purpose: Mammalian expression of E. coli LF82_698 CDS fused to mEmerald
Depositing lab: Alan Huett. Depositing organization: University of Nottingham. Publication: A multi-phenotypic imaging screen to identify bacterial effectors by exogenous expression in a HeLa cell line. Collins A, Huett A. Sci Data. 2018 May 15;5:180081. doi: 10.1038/sdata.2018.81. PubMed 29762554.
Backbone
  Vector backbone: pCMV
  Backbone size w/o insert (bp): 4502
  Vector type: Mammalian Expression
Growth in bacteria
  Bacterial resistance: Ampicillin, 100 μg/mL
  Growth temperature: 37°C
  Growth strain: XL1 Blue
  Copy number: High Copy
Gene/Insert
  Gene/Insert name: LF82_698
  Insert size (bp): 384
  Promoter: CMV
  Tag / fusion protein: mEmerald (N terminal on backbone)
  Cloning method: Ligation Independent Cloning
  Sequencing primers: 5′ ACTTCTGCTCTAAAAGCTGCGG; 3′ CACTGCATTCTAGTTGTGGTTTGTC
Terms and licenses: Academic/Nonprofit Terms; Industry Terms: Not Available to Industry
How to cite: pCMV_mEm_4GS_LF82_698 was a gift from Alan Huett (Addgene plasmid # 100411 ; http://n2t.net/addgene:100411 ; RRID:Addgene_100411)
