>Addgene plasmid #100411 | pCMV_mEm_4GS_LF82_698 | depositor partial sequence | sequence record 183730 | Sequence across LF82 gene insert region
CTCNGCATGGACGAGCTGTACNAGCGAATTGGTGGAGGGGGCGGTTCCGGTGGCGGAGGTTCCCGAATTC
GTCGACGGAGATCTGATATGATTGACATGCAGCCCGTTCCCTTTGGCCTGGTTCTTCTGAAATATCTGCA
CACTCCACGTCGCGTGGCTCCGTTTTTAGCGTGGGCTAAGCGTCTGGGTGATGATTATGAAGAAACCAGC
CGGTGGGAAGCTCGGGTGTTATCAAACGACGGATTCTATCTTGTCCCCAACTCCCGTCTGACTTATGGCG
TAAGCGTGGCTGGGAATGGCTATGAAGGCACCATGACGGCAGAGGCTTTTGGCATCACGCTGTCTTTGTT
TGCCCTCGGACAGATTGCGAATACGACTGAAGATGACAGCGATATCCTGCTCTATCACGCGTTACGTGAT
TACGCATTGGATCACTCTGAATCGGTCGAGATTATGGCCGCGATAGACTGAATCGGTACCCTCGAGAAGC
TTGCGGCCGCGGGGATCCAGACATGATAAGATACATTGATGAGTTTGGACAAACCACAACTAGAATGCAG
TGAAAAAAATGCTTTATTTGTGAAATTTGTGATGCTATTGCTTTATTTGTAACCATTATAAGCTGCAATA
AACAAGTTAACAACAACAATTGCATTCATTTTATGTTTCAGGTTCAGGGGGAGGTGTGGGAGGTTTTTTC
GGATCCTCTAGAGTCGATCTGCAGGCATGCTAGCTTGGCGTAATCATGGTCATAGCTGTTTCCTGTGTGA
AATTGTTATCCGCTCACAATTCCACACAACATACGAGCCGGAAGCATAAAGTGTAAAGCCTGGGGTGCCT
AATGAGTGAGCTAACTCACATTAATTGCGTTGCGCTCACTGCCCGCTTTCCAGTCGGGAAACCTGTCGTG
CCAGCTGCATTAATGAATCGGCCAACGCGCGGGGANAGGCGGTTTGCGTATTGGGCGCTCTTCCGCNTCC
TCGCTCACTGACTCGCTGNNCTCGGNCNTNCGGCTGCGGCGANCGGNATCAGCT
